>Addgene plasmid #74748 | KillerOrange /pQE-30 | addgene full sequence | sequence record 190519 | Addgene NGS Result
TCCTTTTAAATTAAAAATGAAGTTTTAAATCAATCTAAAGTATATATGAGTAAACTTGGTCTGACAGTTA
CCAATGCTTAATCAGTGAGGCACCTATCTCAGCGATCTGTCTATTTCGTTCATCCATAGTTGCCTGACTC
CCCGTCGTGTAGATAACTACGATACGGGAGGGCTTACCATCTGGCCCCAGTGCTGCAATGATACCGCGAG
ACCCACGCTCACCGGCTCCAGATTTATCAGCAATAAACCAGCCAGCCGGAAGGGCCGAGCGCAGAAGTGG
TCCTGCAACTTTATCCGCCTCCATCCAGTCTATTAATTGTTGCCGGGAAGCTAGAGTAAGTAGTTCGCCA
GTTAATAGTTTGCGCAACGTTGTTGCCATTGCTACAGGCATCGTGGTGTCACGCTCGTCGTTTGGTATGG
CTTCATTCAGCTCCGGTTCCCAACGATCAAGGCGAGTTACATGATCCCCCATGTTGTGCAAAAAAGCGGT
TAGCTCCTTCGGTCCTCCGATCGTTGTCAGAAGTAAGTTGGCCGCAGTGTTATCACTCATGGTTATGGCA
GCACTGCATAATTCTCTTACTGTCATGCCATCCGTAAGATGCTTTTCTGTGACTGGTGAGTACTCAACCA
AGTCATTCTGAGAATAGTGTATGCGGCGACCGAGTTGCTCTTGCCCGGCGTCAATACGGGATAATACCGC
GCCACATAGCAGAACTTTAAAAGTGCTCATCATTGGAAAACGTTCTTCGGGGCGAAAACTCTCAAGGATC
TTACCGCTGTTGAGATCCAGTTCGATGTAACCCACTCGTGCACCCAACTGATCTTCAGCATCTTTTACTT
TCACCAGCGTTTCTGGGTGAGCAAAAACAGGAAGGCAAAATGCCGCAAAAAAGGGAATAAGGGCGACACG
GAAATGTTGAATACTCATACTCTTCCTTTTTCAATATTATTGAAGCATTTATCAGGGTTATTGTCTCATG
AGCGGATACATATTTGAATGTATTTAGAAAAATAAACAAATAGGGGTTCCGCGCACATTTCCCCGAAAAG
TGCCACCTGACGTCTAAGAAACCATTATTATCATGACATTAACCTATAAAAATAGGCGTATCACGAGGCC
CTTTCGTCTTCACCTCGAGAAATCATAAAAAATTTATTTGCTTTGTGAGCGGATAACAATTTCACACAGA
ATTCATTAAAGAGGAGAAATTAACTATGAGAGGATCGCATCACCATCACCATCACGGATCCGAGTGCGGC
CCCGCCCTGTTCCAGAGCGACATGACCTTCAAAATCTTCATCGACGGCGAGGTGAACGGCCAGAAGTTCA
CCATCGTGGCCGACGGCAGCAGCAAGTTCCCCCACGGCGACTTCAACGTGCACGCCGTGTGCGAGACCGG
CAAGCTGCCCATGAGCTGGAAGCCCATCTGCCACCTGATCCAGTGGGGCGAGCCCTTCTTCGCCCGCTAC
CCCGACGGCATCAGCCATTTCGCCCAGGAGTGCTTCCCCGAGGGCCTGAGCATCGACCGCACCGTGCGCT
TCGAGAACGACGGCACCATGACCAGCCACCACACCTACGAGCTGAGCGACACCTGCGTGGTGAGCCGCAT
CACCGTGAACTGCGACGGCTTCCAGCCCGACGGCCCCATCATGCGCGACCAGCTGGTGGACATCCTGCCC
AGCGAGACCCACATGTTCCCCCACGGCCCCAACGCCGTGCGCCAGCTGGCCTTCATCGGCTTCACCACCG
CCGACGGCGGCCTGATGATGGGCCACCTCGACAGCAAGATGACCTTCAACGGCAGCCGCGCCATCGAGAT
CCCCGGCCCACACTTCGTGACCATCATCACCAAGCAGATGAGGGACACCAGCGACAAGCGCGACCACGTG
TGCCAGCGCGAGGTGGCCCACGCCCACAGCGTGCCCCGCATCACCAGCGCCATCGGTAGCGACCAGGATT
GAAAGCTTAATTAGCTGAGCTTGGACTCCTGTTGATAGATCCAGTAATGACCTCAGAACTCCATCTGGAT
TTGTTCAGAACGCTCGGTTGCCGCCGGGCGTTTTTTATTGGTGAGAATCCAAGCTAGCTTGGCGAGATTT
TCAGGAGCTAAGGAAGCTAAAATGGAGAAAAAAATCACTGGATATACCACCGTTGATATATCCCAATGGC
ATCGTAAAGAACATTTTGAGGCATTTCAGTCAGTTGCTCAATGTACCTATAACCAGACCGTTCAGCTGGA
TATTACGGCCTTTTTAAAGACCGTAAAGAAAAATAAGCACAAGTTTTATCCGGCCTTTATTCACATTCTT
GCCCGCCTGATGAATGCTCATCCGGAATTTCGTATGGCAATGAAAGACGGTGAGCTGGTGATATGGGATA
GTGTTCACCCTTGTTACACCGTTTTCCATGAGCAAACTGAAACGTTTTCATCGCTCTGGAGTGAATACCA
CGACGATTTCCGGCAGTTTCTACACATATATTCGCAAGATGTGGCGTGTTACGGTGAAAACCTGGCCTAT
TTCCCTAAAGGGTTTATTGAGAATATGTTTTTCGTCTCAGCCAATCCCTGGGTGAGTTTCACCAGTTTTG
ATTTAAACGTGGCCAATATGGACAACTTCTTCGCCCCCGTTTTCACCATGGGCAAATATTATACGCAAGG
CGACAAGGTGCTGATGCCGCTGGCGATTCAGGTTCATCATGCCGTTTGTGATGGCTTCCATGTCGGCAGA
ATGCTTAATGAATTACAACAGTACTGCGATGAGTGGCAGGGCGGGGCGTAATTTTTTTAAGGCAGTTATT
GGTGCCCTTAAACGCCTGGGGTAATGACTCTCTAGCTTGAGGCATCAAATAAAACGAAAGGCTCAGTCGA
AAGACTGGGCCTTTCGTTTTATCTGTTGTTTGTCGGTGAACGCTCTCCTGAGTAGGACAAATCCGCCCTC
TAGAGCTGCCTCGCGCGTTTCGGTGATGACGGTGAAAACCTCTGACACATGCAGCTCCCGGAGACGGTCA
CAGCTTGTCTGTAAGCGGATGCCGGGAGCAGACAAGCCCGTCAGGGCGCGTCAGCGGGTGTTGGCGGGTG
TCGGGGCGCAGCCATGACCCAGTCACGTAGCGATAGCGGAGTGTATACTGGCTTAACTATGCGGCATCAG
AGCAGATTGTACTGAGAGTGCACCATATGCGGTGTGAAATACCGCACAGATGCGTAAGGAGAAAATACCG
CATCAGGCGCTCTTCCGCTTCCTCGCTCACTGACTCGCTGCGCTCGGTCGTTCGGCTGCGGCGAGCGGTA
TCAGCTCACTCAAAGGCGGTAATACGGTTATCCACAGAATCAGGGGATAACGCAGGAAAGAACATGTGAG
CAAAAGGCCAGCAAAAGGCCAGGAACCGTAAAAAGGCCGCGTTGCTGGCGTTTTTCCATAGGCTCCGCCC
CCCTGACGAGCATCACAAAAATCGACGCTCAAGTCAGAGGTGGCGAAACCCGACAGGACTATAAAGATAC
CAGGCGTTTCCCCCTGGAAGCTCCCTCGTGCGCTCTCCTGTTCCGACCCTGCCGCTTACCGGATACCTGT
CCGCCTTTCTCCCTTCGGGAAGCGTGGCGCTTTCTCATAGCTCACGCTGTAGGTATCTCAGTTCGGTGTA
GGTCGTTCGCTCCAAGCTGGGCTGTGTGCACGAACCCCCCGTTCAGCCCGACCGCTGCGCCTTATCCGGT
AACTATCGTCTTGAGTCCAACCCGGTAAGACACGACTTATCGCCACTGGCAGCAGCCACTGGTAACAGGA
TTAGCAGAGCGAGGTATGTAGGCGGTGCTACAGAGTTCTTGAAGTGGTGGCCTAACTACGGCTACACTAG
AAGGACAGTATTTGGTATCTGCGCTCTGCTGAAGCCAGTTACCTTCGGAAAAAGAGTTGGTAGCTCTTGA
TCCGGCAAACAAACCACCGCTGGTAGCGGTGGTTTTTTTGTTTGCAAGCAGCAGATTACGCGCAGAAAAA
AAGGATCTCAAGAAGATCCTTTGATCTTTTCTACGGGGTCTGACGCTCAGTGGAACGAAAACTCACGTTA
AGGGATTTTGGTCATGAGATTATCAAAAAGGATCTTCACCTAGA
Features (pLannotate 1.2.2; 12 found; start..end, strand, type, name):
     68..928     -  CDS            AmpR: β-lactamase; bla; confers resistance to ampicillin, carbenicillin, and related antibiotics
    929..1033    -  promoter       AmpR promoter: bla
   1163..1179    +  protein_bind   lac operator: The lac repressor binds to the lac operator to inhibit transcription in E. coli. This inhibition can be relieved by adding lactose or isopropyl-β-D-thiogalactopyranoside (IPTG). lac repressor encoded by lacI
   1228..1245    +  CDS            7xHis (fragment): 6xHis affinity tag
   1252..1962    +  CDS            KillerOrange: orange fluorescent protein KillerOrange, a genetically-encoded photosensitizer derived from KillerRed (Sarkisyan et al., 2015) mammalian codon-optimized
   1984..2078    +  terminator     lambda t0 terminator: transcription terminator from phage lambda
   2093..2121    +  promoter       cat promoter (fragment): promoter of the E. coli cat gene encoding chloramphenicol acetyltransferase
   2122..2778    +  CDS            cat: CAT_ECOLX - Experimental evidence at protein level: Swiss-Prot protein existence level 1. This enzyme is an effector of chloramphenicol resistance in bacteria. From Escherichia coli. This protein is used as a marker in many commonly used cloning vectors, such as pACYC184.
   2846..2932    +  terminator     rrnB T1 terminator: Escherichia coli rrnB; transcription terminator T1 from the E. coli rrnB gene
   2944..2985    +  CDS            rop (fragment): Rop protein, which maintains plasmids at low copy number; rop
   3087..3227    +  misc_feature   bom: basis of mobility region from pBR322
   3413..4001    -  rep_origin     ori: high-copy-number ColE1/pMB1/pBR322/pUC origin of replication
