[The description below was written by a language model from this plasmid's Addgene catalogue record and pLannotate feature annotations shown in this document.]
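Description:
KillerOrange /pQE-30 is a bacterial expression plasmid built on the QIAGEN pQE-30 backbone and carrying the coding sequence for KillerOrange, a synthetic, genetically encoded photosensitizer. KillerOrange is a derivative of KillerRed bearing the substitutions G3C, Y66W, D113S, N145S, F177L, Y221H and E236Q. It is an orange fluorescent protein that can be activated by blue and green light. The roughly 720 bp insert, annotated as mammalian codon-optimized, was cloned between BamHI and HindIII sites, both of which are retained. This places it in frame behind the backbone-encoded N-terminal His tag, so the product can be recovered by metal-affinity purification.

According to the catalogue entry, expression is driven by the phage T5 promoter. The feature table does not annotate that promoter, but it does show a lac operator just upstream of the His tag. The operator allows repression by LacI and induction with IPTG in E. coli. The lambda t0 terminator follows the open reading frame. Downstream of it lie a cat (chloramphenicol acetyltransferase) coding sequence preceded by only a fragment of its promoter, and then the rrnB T1 terminator, an arrangement typical of pQE vectors. The plasmid replicates from a ColE1/pMB1-type origin, with a pBR322 bom region and a short rop fragment nearby, and the record lists it as low copy. Selection is by ampicillin through the β-lactamase gene and its own promoter.

The sequenced record is 4,104 nt, slightly shorter than the approximately 4,250 bp stated in the catalogue. The construct is intended for producing His-tagged KillerOrange protein in bacteria.
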