Addgene plasmid #74748: KillerOrange /pQE-30
Purpose: KillerOrange gene for bacterial expression
Depositing lab: Konstantin Lukyanov. Depositing organization: Shemyakin-Ovchinnikov Institute of Bioorganic Chemistry. Publication: KillerOrange, a Genetically Encoded Photosensitizer Activated by Blue and Green Light. Sarkisyan KS, Zlobovskaya OA, Gorbachev DA, Bozhanova NG, Sharonov GV, Staroverov DB, Egorov ES, Ryabova AV, Solntsev KM, Mishin AS, Lukyanov KA. PLoS One. 2015 Dec 17;10(12):e0145287. doi: 10.1371/journal.pone.0145287. eCollection 2015. PONE-D-15-27043 PubMed 26679300.
Backbone
  Vector backbone: pQE-30
  Backbone manufacturer: QIAGEN
  Backbone size w/o insert (bp): 3500
  Total vector size (bp): 4250
  Vector type: Bacterial Expression
Growth in bacteria
  Bacterial resistance: Ampicillin, 100 μg/mL
  Growth temperature: 37°C
  Growth strain: DH5alpha
  Copy number: Low Copy
Gene/Insert
  Gene/Insert name: KillerOrange (alt name: KO, Killer Orange)
  Species: Synthetic
  Insert size (bp): 723
  Mutation: KillerRed with substitutions G3C Y66W D113S N145S F177L Y221H E236Q
  GenBank ID: KX377673 KX377673
  Promoter: T5
  Tag / fusion protein: HisTag (N terminal on backbone)
  Cloning method: Restriction Enzyme; 5′ cloning site BamHI (not destroyed); 3′ cloning site HindIII (not destroyed)
  Sequencing primers: 5′ ATTGTGAGCGGATAACAATTTC; 3′ CCGAGCGTTCTGAACAAATC
Terms and licenses: Academic/Nonprofit Terms; Industry Terms: Not Available to Industry
How to cite: KillerOrange /pQE-30 was a gift from Konstantin Lukyanov (Addgene plasmid # 74748 ; http://n2t.net/addgene:74748 ; RRID:Addgene_74748)
