>Addgene plasmid #74748 | KillerOrange /pQE-30 | depositor partial sequence | sequence record 141344 | KillerOrange coding sequence
TATAATAGATTCAATTGTGAGCGGATAACAATTTCACACAGAATTCATTAAAGAGGAGAAATTAACTATG
AGAGGATCGCATCACCATCACCATCACGGATCCGAGTGCGGCCCCGCCCTGTTCCAGAGCGACATGACCT
TCAAAATCTTCATCGACGGCGAGGTGAACGGCCAGAAGTTCACCATCGTGGCCGACGGCAGCAGCAAGTT
CCCCCACGGCGACTTCAACGTGCACGCCGTGTGCGAGACCGGCAAGCTGCCCATGAGCTGGAAGCCCATC
TGCCACCTGATCCAGTGGGGCGAGCCCTTCTTCGCCCGCTACCCCGACGGCATCAGCCATTTCGCCCAGG
AGTGCTTCCCCGAGGGCCTGAGCATCGACCGCACCGTGCGCTTCGAGAACGACGGCACCATGACCAGCCA
CCACACCTACGAGCTGAGCGACACCTGCGTGGTGAGCCGCATCACCGTGAACTGCGACGGCTTCCAGCCC
GACGGCCCCATCATGCGCGACCAGCTGGTGGACATCCTGCCCAGCGAGACCCACATGTTCCCCCACGGCC
CCAACGCCGTGCGCCAGCTGGCCTTCATCGGCTTCACCACCGCCGACGGCGGCCTGATGATGGGCCACCT
CGACAGCAAGATGACCTTCAACGGCAGCCGCGCCATCGAGATCCCCGGCCCACACTTCGTGACCATCATC
ACCAAGCAGATGAGGGACACCAGCGACAAGCGCGACCACGTGTGCCAGCGCGAGGTGGCCCACGCCCACA
GCGTGCCCCGCATCACCAGCGCCATCGGTAGCGACCAGGATTGAAAGCTTAATTAGCTGAGCTTGGACTC
CTGTTGATAGATCCAGTAAGAACCTCAGAACTCCATCTGGATTTGTTCAGAACGCTCGGTTGCCGCCGGG
CGTTTTTTATTGGTGAGAATCC
